>Addgene plasmid #136282 | gRNA-HEK3-Puro | addgene full sequence | sequence record 270571 | Addgene NGS Result
GAGGGCCTATTTCCCATGATTCCTTCATATTTGCATATACGATACAAGGCTGTTAGAGAGATAATTGGAA
TTAATTTGACTGTAAACACAAAGATATTAGTACAAAATACGTGACGTAGAAAGTAATAATTTCTTGGGTA
GTTTGCAGTTTTAAAATTATGTTTTAAAATGGACTATCATATGCTTACCGTAACTTGAAAGTATTTCGAT
TTCTTGGCTTTATATATCTTGTGGAAAGGACGAAACACCGGCCCAGACTGAGCACGTGAGTTTTAGAGCT
AGAAATAGCAAGTTAAAATAAGGCTAGTCCGTTATCAACTTGAAAAAGTGGCACCGAGTCGGTGCTTTTT
TGTTTTAGAGCTAGAAATAGCAAGTTAAAATAAGGCTAGTCCGTTTTTAGCGCGTGCGCCAATTCTGCAG
ACAAATGGCTCTAGAGGTACCCGTTACATAACTTACGGTAAATGGCCCGCCTGGCTGACCGCCCAACGAC
CCCCGCCCATTGACGTCAATAGTAACGCCAATAGGGACTTTCCATTGACGTCAATGGGTGGAGTATTTAC
GGTAAACTGCCCACTTGGCAGTACATCAAGTGTATCATATGCCAAGTACGCCCCCTATTGACGTCAATGA
CGGTAAATGGCCCGCCTGGCATTGTGCCCAGTACATGACCTTATGGGACTTTCCTACTTGGCAGTACATC
TACGTATTAGTCATCGCTATTACCATGGTCGAGGTGAGCCCCACGTTCTGCTTCACTCTCCCCATCTCCC
CCCCCTCCCCACCCCCAATTTTGTATTTATTTATTTTTTAATTATTTTGTGCAGCGATGGGGGCGGGGGG
GGGGGGGGGGCGCGCGCCRGGSGGGGGGGGGGGGGGGGGGGGGGGGGGGGGGGGGGGGSGGGGRGGKGCG
GCGGCAGCCAATCAGAGCGGCGCGCTCCGAAAGTTTCCTTTTATGGCGAGGCGGCGGCGGCGGCGGCCCT
ATAAAAAGCGAAGCGCGCGGCGGGCGGGAGTCGCTGCGCGCTGCCTTCGCCCCGTGCCCCGCTCCGCCGC
CGCCTCGCGCCGCCCGCCCCGGCTCTGACTGACCGCGTTACTCCCACAGGTGAGCGGGCGGGACGGCCCT
TCTCCTCCGGGCTGTAATTAGCTGAGCAAGAGGTAAGGGTTTAAGGGATGGTTGGTTGGTGGGGTATTAA
TGTTTAATTACCTGGAGCACCTGCCTGAAATCACTTTTTTTCAGGTTGGACCGGTGCCACCATGACCGAG
TACAAGCCCACGGTGCGCCTCGCCACCCGCGACGACGTCCCCAGGGCCGTACGCACCCTCGCCGCCGCGT
TCGCCGACTACCCCGCCACGCGCCACACCGTCGATCCGGACCGCCACATCGAGCGGGTCACCGAGCTGCA
AGAACTCTTCCTCACGCGCGTCGGGCTCGACATCGGCAAGGTGTGGGTCGCGGACGACGGCGCCGCGGTG
GCGGTCTGGACCACGCCGGAGAGCGTCGAAGCGGGGGCGGTGTTCGCCGAGATCGGCCCGCGCATGGCCG
AGTTGAGCGGTTCCCGGCTGGCCGCGCAGCAACAGATGGAAGGCCTCCTGGCGCCGCACCGGCCCAAGGA
GCCCGCGTGGTTCCTGGCCACCGTCGGAGTCTCGCCCGACCACCAGGGCAAGGGTCTGGGCAGCGCCGTC
GTGCTCCCCGGAGTGGAGGCGGCCGAGCGCGCCGGGGTGCCCGCCTTCCTGGAGACCTCCGCGCCCCGCA
ACCTCCCCTTCTACGAGCGGCTCGGCTTCACCGTCACCGCCGACGTCGAGGTGCCCGAAGGACCGCGCAC
CTGGTGCATGACCCGCAAGCCCGGTGCCTGAGAATTCTAACTAGAGCTCGCTGATCAGCCTCGACTGTGC
CTTCTAGTTGCCAGCCATCTGTTGTTTGCCCCTCCCCCGTGCCTTCCTTGACCCTGGAAGGTGCCACTCC
CACTGTCCTTTCCTAATAAAATGAGGAAATTGCATCGCATTGTCTGAGTAGGTGTCATTCTATTCTGGGG
GGTGGGGTGGGGCAGGACAGCAAGGGGGAGGATTGGGAAGAGAATAGCAGGCATGCTGGGGAGCGGCCGC
AGGAACCCCTAGTGATGGAGTTGGCCACTCCCTCTCTGCGCGCTCGCTCGCTCACTGAGGCCGGGCGACC
AAAGGTCGCCCGACGCCCGGGCTTTGCCCGGGCGGCCTCAGTGAGCGAGCGAGCGCGCAGCTGCCTGCAG
GGGCGCCTGATGCGGTATTTTCTCCTTACGCATCTGTGCGGTATTTCACACCGCATA
[95 nt withheld, positions 2298-2392]
T
[46 nt withheld, positions 2394-2439]
C
[141 nt withheld, positions 2441-2581]
CCTTTGACGTTGGAGTCCACGTTCTTT
[37 nt withheld, positions 2609-2645]
ACTCTATCTCGGGCTATTCTTTTGATTTATAAGGGATTTTGCCGATTTCGGTCTATTGGTTAAAAAATGA
GCTGATTTAACAAAAATTTAACGCGAATTTTAACAAAATATTAACGTTTACAATTTTATGGTGCACTCTC
AGTACAATCTGCTCTGATGCCGCATAGTTAAGCCAGCCCCGACACCCGCCAACACCCGCTGACGCGCCCT
GACGGGCTTGTCTGCTCCCGGCATCCGCTTACAGACAAGCTGTGACCGTCTCCGGGAGCTGCATGTGTCA
GAGGTTTTCACCGTCATCACCGAAACGCGCGAGACGAAAGGGCCTCGTGATACGCCTATTTTTATAGGTT
AATGTCATGATAATAATGGTTTCTTAGACGTCAGGTGGCACTTTTCGGGGAAATGTGCGCGGAACCCCTA
TTTGTTTATTTTTCTAAATACATTCAAATATGTATCCGCTCATGAGACAATAACCCTGATAAATGCTTCA
ATAATATTGAAAAAGGAAGAGTATGAGTATTCAACATTTCCGTGTCGCCCTTATTCCCTTTTTTGCGGCA
TTTTGCCTTCCTGTTTTTGCTCACCCAGAAACGCTGGTGAAAGTAAAAGATGCTGAAGATCAGTTGGGTG
CACGAGTGGGTTACATCGAACTGGATCTCAACAGCGGTAAGATCCTTGAGAGTTTTCGCCCCGAAGAACG
TTTTCCAATGATGAGCACTTTTAAAGTTCTGCTATGTGGCGCGGTATTATCCCGTATTGACGCCGGGCAA
GAGCAACTCGGTCGCCGCATACACTATTCTCAGAATGACTTGGTTGAGTACTCACCAGTCACAGAAAAGC
ATCTTACGGATGGCATGACAGTAAGAGAATTATGCAGTGCTGCCATAACCATGAGTGATAACACTGCGGC
CAACTTACTTCTGACAACGATCGGAGGACCGAAGGAGCTAACCGCTTTTTTGCACAACATGGGGGATCAT
GTAACTCGCCTTGATCGTTGGGAACCGGAGCTGAATGAAGCCATACCAAACGACGAGCGTGACACCACGA
TGCCTGTAGCAATGGCAACAACGTTGCGCAAACTATTAACTGGCGAACTACTTACTCTAGCTTCCCGGCA
ACAATTAATAGACTGGATGGAGGCGGATAAAGTTGCAGGACCACTTCTGCGCTCGGCCCTTCCGGCTGGC
TGGTTTATTGCTGATAAATCTGGAGCCGGTGAGCGTGGAAGCCGCGGTATCATTGCAGCACTGGGGCCAG
ATGGTAAGCCCTCCCGTATCGTAGTTATCTACACGACGGGGAGTCAGGCAACTATGGATGAACGAAATAG
ACAGATCGCTGAGATAGGTGCCTCACTGATTAAGCATTGGTAACTGTCAGACCAAGTTTACTCATATATA
CTTTAGATTGATTTAAAACTTCATTTTTAATTTAAAAGGATCTAGGTGAAGATCCTTTTTGATAATCTCA
TGACCAAAATCCCTTAACGTGAGTTTTCGTTCCACTGAGCGTCAGACCCCGTAGAAAAGATCAAAGGATC
TTCTTGAGATCCTTTTTTTCTGCGCGTAATCTGCTGCTTGCAAACAAAAAAACCACCGCTACCAGCGGTG
GTTTGTTTGCCGGATCAAGAGCTACCAACTCTTTTTCCGAAGGTAACTGGCTTCAGCAGAGCGCAGATAC
CAAATACTGTTCTTCTAGTGTAGCCGTAGTTAGGCCACCACTTCAAGAACTCTGTAGCACCGCCTACATA
CCTCGCTCTGCTAATCCTGTTACCAGTGGCTGCTGCCAGTGGCGATAAGTCGTGTCTTACCGGGTTGGAC
TCAAGACGATAGTTACCGGATAAGGCGCAGCGGTCGGGCTGAACGGGGGGTTCGTGCACACAGCCCAGCT
TGGAGCGAACGACCTACACCGAACTGAGATACCTACAGCGTGAGCTATGAGAAAGCGCCACGCTTCCCGA
AGGGAGAAAGGCGGACAGGTATCCGGTAAGCGGCAGGGTCGGAACAGGAGAGCGCACGAGGGAGCTTCCA
GGGGGAAACGCCTGGTATCTTTATAGTCCTGTCGGGTTTCGCCACCTCTGACTTGAGCGTCGATTTTTGT
GATGCTCGTCAGGGGGGCGGAGCCTATGGAAAAACGCCAGCAACGCGGCCTTTTTACGGTTCCTGGCCTT
TTGCTGGCCTTTTGCTCACATGT
Features (pLannotate 1.2.2; 15 found; start..end, strand, type, name):
      1..241     +  promoter       U6 promoter: RNA polymerase III promoter for human U6 snRNA
    270..345     +  misc_RNA       gRNA scaffold: guide RNA scaffold for the Streptococcus pyogenes CRISPR/Cas9 system
    352..395     +  misc_RNA       gRNA scaffold (fragment): guide RNA scaffold for the Streptococcus pyogenes CRISPR/Cas9 system
    442..727     +  enhancer       CMV enhancer: human cytomegalovirus immediate early enhancer; contains an 18-bp deletion relative to the standard CMV enhancer
   1007..1234    +  intron         hybrid intron: hybrid between chicken β-actin (CBA) and minute virus of mice (MMV) introns (Gray et al., 2011)
   1252..1851    +  CDS            PuroR (fragment): puromycin N-acetyltransferase; pac from Streptomyces; confers resistance to puromycin
   1885..1996    +  polyA_signal   bGH poly(A) signal: bovine growth hormone polyadenylation signal
   2101..2241    +  repeat_region  AAV2 ITR: inverted terminal repeat of adeno-associated virus serotype 2 inverted
   2246..2297    -  misc_feature   bom (fragment): basis of mobility region from pBR322
   2316..2771    +  rep_origin     f1 ori (sequence partly withheld): f1 bacteriophage origin of replication; arrow indicates direction of (+) strand synthesis
   2772..2821    -  misc_feature   bom (fragment): basis of mobility region from pBR322
   2923..2958    -  CDS            rop (fragment): Rop protein, which maintains plasmids at low copy number; rop
   3053..3157    +  promoter       AmpR promoter: bla
   3158..4018    +  CDS            AmpR: β-lactamase; bla; confers resistance to ampicillin, carbenicillin, and related antibiotics
   4189..4777    +  rep_origin     ori: high-copy-number ColE1/pMB1/pBR322/pUC origin of replication
