[The description below was written by a language model from this plasmid's Addgene catalogue record and pLannotate feature annotations shown in this document.]
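Description:
gRNA-HEK3-Puro is a roughly 4.8 kb mammalian CRISPR plasmid that delivers a single guide RNA without any nuclease. It was derived from pSpCas9(BB)-2A-Puro (PX459) V2.0 by excising the Cas9-T2A-Puro cassette and reinserting only the puromycin resistance gene, so the vector no longer expresses Cas9. In bacteria it is maintained through a high-copy ColE1/pUC-type origin and selected with ampicillin via the β-lactamase gene. An f1 phage origin, a single AAV2 inverted terminal repeat and short bom and rop fragments are also annotated. These are carried over from the parental backbone, and the record assigns them no function in this construct.

The payload consists of two independent expression units. A human U6 RNA polymerase III promoter drives a 20-nucleotide synthetic protospacer targeting the HEK3 site, fused to the Streptococcus pyogenes guide RNA scaffold; a second partial scaffold fragment is annotated just downstream. The second unit uses the CBh promoter named by the depositor, visible in the feature table as a CMV enhancer and a hybrid chicken β-actin/minute virus of mice intron. It expresses puromycin N-acetyltransferase and terminates at a bovine growth hormone polyadenylation signal, which allows puromycin enrichment of transfected mammalian cells.

Because it supplies only the guide, the plasmid must be co-delivered with a separately encoded SpCas9-based effector. The associated publication examined the targeting specificity of an APOBEC-based cytosine base editor in human induced pluripotent stem cells by whole-genome sequencing, which suggests the guide was used to direct such an editor to the HEK3 locus.
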