Addgene plasmid #136282: gRNA-HEK3-Puro
Purpose: Expresses a guide RNA targeting HEK3 site
Depositing lab: Zhaohui Ye. Depositing organization: FDA, Center for Biologics Evaluation and Research (CBER). Publication: Targeting specificity of APOBEC-based cytosine base editor in human iPSCs determined by whole genome sequencing. McGrath E, Shin H, Zhang L, Phue JN, Wu WW, Shen RF, Jang YY, Revollo J, Ye Z. Nat Commun. 2019 Nov 25;10(1):5353. doi: 10.1038/s41467-019-13342-8. PubMed 31767844.
Backbone
  Vector backbone: pSpCas9(BB)-2A-Puro (PX459) V2.0
  Backbone manufacturer: Feng Zhang
  Backbone size w/o insert (bp): 4800
  Total vector size (bp): 4838
  Modifications to backbone: Cas9-T2A-Puro removed from PX459 from AgeI to EcoR I, Puro inserted back at AgeI and EcoRI. HEK3 protospacer sequence was cloned into the vector according procedure described in pSpCas9(BB)-2A-Puro (PX459) V2.0 (Plasmid #62988)
  Vector type: Mammalian Expression, CRISPR
  Selectable markers: Puromycin
Growth in bacteria
  Bacterial resistance: Ampicillin, 100 μg/mL
  Growth temperature: 37°C
  Growth strain: NEB Stable
  Copy number: Unknown
Gene/Insert
  Gene/Insert name: sgRNA-HEK3
  Species: Synthetic
  Insert size (bp): 20
  Promoter: U6
  Cloning method: Unknown
  Sequencing primers: 5′ LKO1.5'; 3′ gtgggcttgtactcggtcat
Terms and licenses: Academic/Nonprofit Terms; Industry Terms: Not Available to Industry
Depositor comments: This is a plasmid expressing sgRNA targeting HEK3 site. It co-expressed a puromycin resistance gene under the control of Cbh promoter. The vector is modified from pSpCas9(BB)-2A-Puro (PX459) V2.0 (Plasmid #62988) and no longer expresses the Cas9 gene.
How to cite: gRNA-HEK3-Puro was a gift from Zhaohui Ye (Addgene plasmid # 136282 ; http://n2t.net/addgene:136282 ; RRID:Addgene_136282)
